>Addgene plasmid #98393 | pSLIK TT 3xFLAG ID2 neo | addgene full sequence | sequence record 183830 | Addgene NGS Result
ATAGTTAAGCCAGTATCTGCTCCCTGCTTGTGTGTTGGAGGTCGCTGAGTAGTGCGCGAGCAAAATTTAA
GCTACAACAAGGCAAGGCTTGACCGACAATTGCATGAAGAATCTGCTTAGGGTTAGGCGTTTTGCGCTGC
TTCGCGATGTACGGGCCAGATATACGCGTTGACATTGATTATTGACTAGTTATTAATAGTAATCAATTAC
GGGGTCATTAGTTCATAGCCCATATATGGAGTTCCGCGTTACATAACTTACGGTAAATGGCCCGCCTGGC
TGACCGCCCAACGACCCCCGCCCATTGACGTCAATAATGACGTATGTTCCCATAGTAACGCCAATAGGGA
CTTTCCATTGACGTCAATGGGTGGAGTATTTACGGTAAACTGCCCACTTGGCAGTACATCAAGTGTATCA
TATGCCAAGTACGCCCCCTATTGACGTCAATGACGGTAAATGGCCCGCCTGGCATTATGCCCAGTACATG
ACCTTATGGGACTTTCCTACTTGGCAGTACATCTACGTATTAGTCATCGCTATTACCATGGTGATGCGGT
TTTGGCAGTACATCAATGGGCGTGGATAGCGGTTTGACTCACGGGGATTTCCAAGTCTCCACCCCATTGA
CGTCAATGGGAGTTTGTTTTGGCACCAAAATCAACGGGACTTTCCAAAATGTCGTAACAACTCCGCCCCA
TTGACGCAAATGGGCGGTAGGCGTGTACGGTGGGAGGTCTATATAAGCAGCGCGTTTTGCCTGTACTGGG
TCTCTCTGGTTAGACCAGATCTGAGCCTGGGAGCTCTCTGGCTAACTAGGGAACCCACTGCTTAAGCCTC
AATAAAGCTTGCCTTGAGTGCTTCAAGTAGTGTGTGCCCGTCTGTTGTGTGACTCTGGTAACTAGAGATC
CCTCAGACCCTTTTAGTCAGTGTGGAAAATCTCTAGCAGTGGCGCCCGAACAGGGACTTGAAAGCGAAAG
GGAAACCAGAGGAGCTCTCTCGACGCAGGACTCGGCTTGCTGAAGCGCGCACGGCAAGAGGCGAGGGGCG
GCGACTGGTGAGTACGCCAAAAATTTTGACTAGCGGAGGCTAGAAGGAGAGAGATGGGTGCGAGAGCGTC
AGTATTAAGCGGGGGAGAATTAGATCGCGATGGGAAAAAATTCGGTTAAGGCCAGGGGGAAAGAAAAAAT
ATAAATTAAAACATATAGTATGGGCAAGCAGGGAGCTAGAACGATTCGCAGTTAATCCTGGCCTGTTAGA
AACATCAGAAGGCTGTAGACAAATACTGGGACAGCTACAACCATCCCTTCAGACAGGATCAGAAGAACTT
AGATCATTATATAATACAGTAGCAACCCTCTATTGTGTGCATCAAAGGATAGAGATAAAAGACACCAAGG
AAGCTTTAGACAAGATAGAGGAAGAGCAAAACAAAAGTAAGACCACCGCACAGCAAGCGGCCGCTGATCT
TCAGACCTGGAGGAGGAGATATGAGGGACAATTGGAGAAGTGAATTATATAAATATAAAGTAGTAAAAAT
TGAACCATTAGGAGTAGCACCCACCAAGGCAAAGAGAAGAGTGGTGCAGAGAGAAAAAAGAGCAGTGGGA
ATAGGAGCTTTGTTCCTTGGGTTCTTGGGAGCAGCAGGAAGCACTATGGGCGCAGCGTCAATGACGCTGA
CGGTACAGGCCAGACAATTATTGTCTGGTATAGTGCAGCAGCAGAACAATTTGCTGAGGGCTATTGAGGC
GCAACAGCATCTGTTGCAACTCACAGTCTGGGGCATCAAGCAGCTCCAGGCAAGAATCCTGGCTGTGGAA
AGATACCTAAAGGATCAACAGCTCCTGGGGATTTGGGGTTGCTCTGGAAAACTCATTTGCACCACTGCTG
TGCCTTGGAATGCTAGTTGGAGTAATAAATCTCTGGAACAGATTTGGAATCACACGACCTGGATGGAGTG
GGACAGAGAAATTAACAATTACACAAGCTTAATACACTCCTTAATTGAAGAATCGCAAAACCAGCAAGAA
AAGAATGAACAAGAATTATTGGAATTAGATAAATGGGCAAGTTTGTGGAATTGGTTTAACATAACAAATT
GGCTGTGGTATATAAAATTATTCATAATGATAGTAGGAGGCTTGGTAGGTTTAAGAATAGTTTTTGCTGT
ACTTTCTATAGTGAATAGAGTTAGGCAGGGATATTCACCATTATCGTTTCAGACCCACCTCCCAACCCCG
AGGGGACCCGACAGGCCCGAAGGAATAGAAGAAGAAGGTGGAGAGAGAGACAGAGACAGATCCATTCGAT
TAGTGAACGGATCGGCACTGCGTGCGCCAATTCTGCAGACAAATGGCAGTATTCATCCACAATTTTAAAA
GAAAAGGGGGGATTGGGGGGTACAGTGCAGGGGAAAGAATAGTAGACATAATAGCAACAGACATACAAAC
TAAAGAATTACAAAAACAAATTACAAAAATTCAAAATTTTCGGGTTTATTACAGGGACAGCAGAGATCCA
GTTTGGTTAATTCTAGACAGTTATCAACAAGTTTGTACAAAAAAGCAGGCTTTAAAGGAACCAATTCAGT
CGACTGGATCCCGAGTTTACTCCCTATCAGTGATAGAGAACGTATGTCGAGTTTACTCCCTATCAGTGAT
AGAGAACGATGTCGAGTTTACTCCCTATCAGTGATAGAGAACGTATGTCGAGTTTACTCCCTATCAGTGA
TAGAGAACGTATGTCGAGTTTACTCCCTATCAGTGATAGAGAACGTATGTCGAGTTTATCCCTATCAGTG
ATAGAGAACGTATGTCGAGTTTACTCCCTATCAGTGATAGAGAACGTATGTCGAGGTAGGCGTGTACGGT
GGGAGGCCTATATAAGCAGAGCTCGTTTAGTGAACCGTCAGATCGCCACTAGATGGACTACAAAGACCAT
GACGGTGATTATAAAGATCATGACATCGATTACAAGGATGACGATGACAAGACTAGTATGAAAGCCTTCA
GTCCCGTGAGGTCCGTTAGGAAAAACAGCCTGTCGGACCACAGCCTGGGCATCTCCCGGAGCAAAACCCC
TGTGGACGACCCGATGAGCCTGCTATACAACATGAACGACTGCTACTCCAAGCTCAAGGAGCTGGTGCCC
AGCATCCCCCAGAACAAGAAGGTGAGCAAGATGGAAATCCTGCAGCACGTCATCGACTACATCTTGGACC
TGCAGATCGCCCTGGACTCGCATCCCACTATTGTCAGCCTGCATCACCAGAGACCCGGGCAGAACCAGGC
GTCCAGGACGCCGCTGACCACCCTCAACACGGATATCAGCATCCTGTCCTTGCAGGCTTCTGAATTCCCT
TCTGAGTTAATGTCAAATGACAGCAAAGCACTGTGTGGCTGACAATTGGAAGACTAATGCGTTTTCGAGA
TATCTAGACCCAGCTTTCTTGTACAAAGTGGTTGATAACATCTCGAGCCATAAAGATGGTTAATTAACCC
ACCCAAGATCTGGCCTCCGCGCCGGGTTTTGGCGCCTCCCGCGGGCGCCCCCCTCCTCACGGCGAGCGCT
GCCACGTCAGACGAAGGGCGCAGCGAGCGTCCTGATCCTTCCGCCCGGACGCTCAGGACAGCGGCCCGCT
GCTCATAAGACTCGGCCTTAGAACCCCAGTATCAGCAGAAGGACATTTTAGGACGGGACTTGGGTGACTC
TAGGGCACTGGTTTTCTTTCCAGAGAGCGGAACAGGCGAGGAAAAGTAGTCCCTTCTCGGCGATTCTGCG
GAGGGATCTCCGTGGGGCGGTGAACGCCGATGATTATATAAGGACGCGCCGGGTGTGGCACAGCTAGTTC
CGTCGCAGCCGGGATTTGGGTCGCGGTTCTTGTTTGTGGATCGCTGTGATCGTCACTTGGTGAGTAGCGG
GCTGCTGGGCTGGCCGGGGCTTTCGTGGCCGCCGGGCCGCTCGGTGGGACGGAAGCGTGTGGAGAGACCG
CCAAGGGCTGTAGTCTGGGTCCGCGAGCAAGGTTGCCCTGAACTGGGGGTTGGGGGGAGCGCAGCAAAAT
GGCGGCTGTTCCCGAGTCTTGAATGGAAGACGCTTGTGAGGCGGGCTGTGAGGTCGTTGAAACAAGGTGG
GGGGCATGGTGGGCGGCAAGAACCCAAGGTCTTGAGGCCTTCGCTAATGCGGGAAAGCTCTTATTCGGGT
GAGATGGGCTGGGGCACCATCTGGGGACCCTGACGTGAAGTTTGTCACTGACTGGAGAACTCGGTTTGTC
GTCTGTTGCGGGGGCGGCAGTTATGGCGGTGCCGTTGGGCAGTGCACCCGTACCTTTGGGAGCGCGCGCC
CTCGTCGTGTCGTGACGTCACCCGTTCTGTTGGCTTATAATGCAGGGTGGGGCCACCTGCCGGTAGGTGT
GCGGTAGGCTTTTCTCCGTCGCAGGACGCAGGGTTCGGGCCTAGGGTAGGCTCTCCTGAATCGACAGGCG
CCGGACCTCTGGTGAGGGGAGGGATAAGTGAGGCGTCAGTTTCTTTGGTCGGTTTTATGTACCTATCTTC
TTAAGTAGCTGAAGCTCCGGTTTTGAACTATGCGCTCGGGGTTGGCGAGTGTGTTTTGTGAAGTTTTTTA
GGCACCTTTTGAAATGTAATCATTTGGGTCAATATGTAATTTTCAGTGTTAGACTAGTAAATTGTCCGCT
AAATTCTGGCCGTTTTTGGCTTTTTTGTTAGACGAAGCTTGGTACCGAGCTCGGATCTCCACCCCGTACC
GGTCCTGCAGTCGAATTCACCATGTCTAGACTGGACAAGAGCAAAGTCATAAACGGAGCTCTGGAATTAC
TCAATGGTGTCGGTATCGAAGGCCTGACGACAAGGAAACTCGCTCAAAAGCTGGGAGTTGAGCAGCCTAC
CCTGTACTGGCACGTGAAGAACAAGCGGGCCCTGCTCGATGCCCTGCCAATCGAGATGCTGGACAGGCAT
CATACCCACTTCTGCCCCCTGGAAGGCGAGTCATGGCAAGACTTTCTGCGGAACAACGCCAAGTCATACC
GCTGTGCTCTCCTCTCACATCGCGACGGGGCTAAAGTGCATCTCGGCACCCGCCCAACAGAGAAACAGTA
CGAAACCCTGGAAAATCAGCTCGCGTTCCTGTGTCAGCAAGGCTTCTCCCTGGAGAACGCACTGTACGCT
CTGTCCGCCGTGGGCCACTTTACACTGGGCTGCGTATTGGAGGAACAGGAGCATCAAGTAGCAAAAGAGG
AAAGAGAGACACCTACCACCGATTCTATGCCCCCACTTCTGAGACAAGCAATTGAGCTGTTCGACCGGCA
GGGAGCCGAACCTGCCTTCCTTTTCGGCCTGGAACTAATCATATGTGGCCTGGAGAAACAGCTAAAGTGC
GAAAGCGGCGGGCCGACCGACGCCCTTGACGATTTTGACTTAGACATGCTCCCAGCCGATGCCCTTGACG
ACTTTGACCTTGATATGCTGCCTGCTGACGCTCTTGACGATTTTGACCTTGACATGCTCCCCGGGTAACT
AAGTAAGGATCCGCGGCCGCACTAGAGGAATTCCGCCCCTCTCCCCCCCCCCCCCTAACGTTACTGGCCG
AAGCCGCTTGGAATAAGGCCGGTGTGCGTTTGTCTATATGTTATTTTCCACCATATTGCCGTCTTTTGGC
AATGTGAGGGCCCGGAAACCTGGCCCTGTCTTCTTGACGAGCATTCCTAGGGGTCTTTCCCCTCTCGCCA
AAGGAATGCAAGGTCTGTTGAATGTCGTGAAGGAAGCAGTTCCTCTGGAAGCTTCTTGAAGACAAACAAC
GTCTGTAGCGACCCTTTGCAGGCAGCGGAACCCCCCACCTGGCGACAGGTGCCTCTGCGGCCAAAAGCCA
CGTGTATAAGATACACCTGCAAAGGCGGCACAACCCCAGTGCCACGTTGTGAGTTGGATAGTTGTGGAAA
GAGTCAAATGGCTCTCCTCAAGCGTATTCAACAAGGGGCTGAAGGATGCCCAGAAGGTACCCCATTGTAT
GGGATCTGATCTGGGGCCTCGGTGCACATGCTTTACATGTGTTTAGTCGAGGTTAAAAAAACGTCTAGGC
CCCCCGAACCACGGGGACGTGGTTTTCCTTTGAAAAACACGATGATAAGCTTACCGGTCCACCATGATTG
AACAAGATGGATTGCACGCAGGTTCTCCGGCCGCTTGGGTGGAGAGGCTATTCGGCTATGACTGGGCACA
ACAGACAATCGGCTGCTCTGATGCCGCCGTGTTCCGGCTGTCAGCGCAGGGGCGCCCGGTTCTTTTTGTC
AAGACCGACCTGTCCGGTGCCCTGAATGAACTGCAAGACGAGGCAGCGCGGCTATCGTGGCTGGCCACGA
CGGGCGTTCCTTGCGCAGCTGTGCTCGACGTTGTCACTGAAGCGGGAAGGGACTGGCTGCTATTGGGCGA
AGTGCCGGGGCAGGATCTCCTGTCATCTCACCTTGCTCCTGCCGAGAAAGTATCCATCATGGCTGATGCA
ATGCGGCGGCTGCATACGCTTGATCCGGCTACCTGCCCATTCGACCACCAAGCGAAACATCGCATCGAGC
GAGCACGTACTCGGATGGAAGCCGGTCTTGTCGATCAGGATGATCTGGACGAAGAGCATCAGGGGCTCGC
GCCAGCCGAACTGTTCGCCAGGCTCAAGGCGAGCATGCCCGACGGCGAGGATCTCGTCGTGACCCATGGC
GATGCCTGCTTGCCGAATATCATGGTGGAAAATGGCCGCTTTTCTGGATTCATCGACTGTGGCCGGCTGG
GTGTGGCGGACCGCTATCAGGACATAGCGTTGGCTACCCGTGATATTGCTGAAGAGCTTGGCGGCGAATG
GGCTGACCGCTTCCTCGTGCTTTACGGTATCGCCGCTCCCGATTCGCAGCGCATCGCCTTCTATCGCCTT
CTTGACGAGTTCTTCTGATGTACAAGTAAAGCGGCCGCGACTCTAGATCATAATCAGCCATACCACATTT
GTAGAGGTTTTACTTGCTTTAAAAAACCTCCCACACCTCCCCCTGAACCTGAAACATAAAATGAATGCAA
TTGTTGTTGTTTAGTCCCTCCCAATTCGATATCAAGCTTATCGATAATCAACCTCTGGATTACAAAATTT
GTGAAAGATTGACTGGTATTCTTAACTATGTTGCTCCTTTTACGCTATGTGGATACGCTGCTTTAATGCC
TTTGTATCATGCTATTGCTTCCCGTATGGCTTTCATTTTCTCCTCCTTGTATAAATCCTGGTTGCTGTCT
CTTTATGAGGAGTTGTGGCCCGTTGTCAGGCAACGTGGCGTGGTGTGCACTGTGTTTGCTGACGCAACCC
CCACTGGTTGGGGCATTGCCACCACCTGTCAGCTCCTTTCCGGGACTTTCGCTTTCCCCCTCCCTATTGC
CACGGCGGAACTCATCGCCGCCTGCCTTGCCCGCTGCTGGACAGGGGCTCGGCTGTTGGGCACTGACAAT
TCCGTGGTGTTGTCGGGGAAATCATCGTCCTTTCCTTGGCTGCTCGCCTGTGTTGCCACCTGGATTCTGC
GCGGGACGTCCTTCTGCTACGTCCCTTCGGCCCTCAATCCAGCGGACCTTCCTTCCCGCGGCCTGCTGCC
GGCTCTGCGGCCTCTTCCGCGTCTTCGCCTTCGCCCTCAGACGAGTCGGATCTCCCTTTGGGCCGCCTCC
CCGCATCGATACCGTCGACCTCGATCGAGACCTAGAAAAACATGGAGCAATCACAAGTAGCAATACAGCA
GCTACCAATGCTGATTGTGCCTGGCTAGAAGCACAAGAGGAGGAGGAGGTGGGTTTTCCAGTCACACCTC
AGGTACCTTTAAGACCAATGACTTACAAGGCAGCTGTAGATCTTAGCCACTTTTTAAAAGAAAAGGGGGG
ACTGGAAGGGCTAATTCACTCCCAACGAAGACAAGATATCCTTGATCTGTGGATCTACCACACACAAGGC
TACTTCCCTGATTGGCAGAACTACACACCAGGGCCAGGGATCAGATATCCACTGACCTTTGGATGGTGCT
ACAAGCTAGTACCAGTTGAGCAAGAGAAGGTAGAAGAAGCCAATGAAGGAGAGAACACCCGCTTGTTACA
CCCTGTGAGCCTGCATGGGATGGATGACCCGGAGAGAGAAGTATTAGAGTGGAGGTTTGACAGCCGCCTA
GCATTTCATCACATGGCCCGAGAGCTGCATCCGGACTGTACTGGGTCTCTCTGGTTAGACCAGATCTGAG
CCTGGGAGCTCTCTGGCTAACTAGGGAACCCACTGCTTAAGCCTCAATAAAGCTTGCCTTGAGTGCTTCA
AGTAGTGTGTGCCCGTCTGTTGTGTGACTCTGGTAACTAGAGATCCCTCAGACCCTTTTAGTCAGTGTGG
AAAATCTCTAGCAGGGCCCGTTTAAACCCGCTGATCAGCCTCGACTGTGCCTTCTAGTTGCCAGCCATCT
GTTGTTTGCCCCTCCCCCGTGCCTTCCTTGACCCTGGAAGGTGCCACTCCCACTGTCCTTTCCTAATAAA
ATGAGGAAATTGCATCGCATTGTCTGAGTAGGTGTCATTCTATTCTGGGGGGTGGGGTGGGGCAGGACAG
CAAGGGGGAGGATTGGGAAGACAATAGCAGGCATGCTGGGGATGCGGTGGGCTCTATGGCTTCTGAGGCG
GAAAGAACCAGCTGGGGCTCTAGGGGGTATCCCC
[124 nt withheld, positions 8715-8838]
C
[91 nt withheld, positions 8840-8930]
A
[49 nt withheld, positions 8932-8980]
CCTTTGACGTTGGAGTCCACGTTCTTT
[37 nt withheld, positions 9008-9044]
ACCCTATCTCGGTCTATTCTTTTGATTTATAAGGGATTTTGCCGATTTCGGCCTATTGGTTAAAAAATGA
GCTGATTTAACAAAAATTTAACGCGAATTAATTCTGTGGAATGTGTGTCAGTTAGGGTGTGGAAAGTCCC
CAGGCTCCCCAGCAGGCAGAAGTATGCAAAGCATGCATCTCAATTAGTCAGCAACCAGGTGTGGAAAGTC
CCCAGGCTCCCCAGCAGGCAGAAGTATGCAAAGCATGCATCTCAATTAGTCAGCAACCATAGTCCCGCCC
CTAACTCCGCCCATCCCGCCCCTAACTCCGCCCAGTTCCGCCCATTCTCCGCCCCATGGCTGACTAATTT
TTTTTATTTATGCAGAGGCCGAGGCCGCCTCTGCCTCTGAGCTATTCCAGAAGTAGTGAGGAGGCTTTTT
TGGAGGCCTAGGCTTTTGCAAAAAGCTCCCGGGAGCTTGTATATCCATTTTCGGATCTGATCAGCACGTG
TTGACAATTAATCATCGGCATAGTATATCGGCATAGTATAATACGACAAGGTGAGGAACTAAACCATGGC
CAAGTTGACCAGTGCCGTTCCGGTGCTCACCGCGCGCGACGTCGCCGGAGCGGTCGAGTTCTGGACCGAC
CGGCTCGGGTTCTCCCGGGACTTCGTGGAGGACGACTTCGCCGGTGTGGTCCGGGACGACGTGACCCTGT
TCATCAGCGCGGTCCAGGACCAGGTGGTGCCGGACAACACCCTGGCCTGGGTGTGGGTGCGCGGCCTGGA
CGAGCTGTACGCCGAGTGGTCGGAGGTCGTGTCCACGAACTTCCGGGACGCCTCCGGGCCGGCCATGACC
GAGATCGGCGAGCAGCCGTGGGGGCGGGAGTTCGCCCTGCGCGACCCGGCCGGCAACTGCGTGCACTTCG
TGGCCGAGGAGCAGGACTGACACGTGCTACGAGATTTCGATTCCACCGCCGCCTTCTATGAAAGGTTGGG
CTTCGGAATCGTTTTCCGGGACGCCGGCTGGATGATCCTCCAGCGCGGGGATCTCATGCTGGAGTTCTTC
GCCCACCCCAACTTGTTTATTGCAGCTTATAATGGTTACAAATAAAGCAATAGCATCACAAATTTCACAA
ATAAAGCATTTTTTTCACTGCATTCTAGTTGTGGTTTGTCCAAACTCATCAATGTATCTTATCATGTCTG
TATACCGTCGACCTCTAGCTAGAGCTTGGCGTAATCATGGTCATAGCTGTTTCCTGTGTGAAATTGTTAT
CCGCTCACAATTCCACACAACATACGAGCCGGAAGCATAAAGTGTAAAGCCTGGGGTGCCTAATGAGTGA
GCTAACTCACATTAATTGCGTTGCGCTCACTGCCCGCTTTCCAGTCGGGAAACCTGTCGTGCCAGCTGCA
TTAATGAATCGGCCAACGCGCGGGGAGAGGCGGTTTGCGTATTGGGCGCTCTTCCGCTTCCTCGCTCACT
GACTCGCTGCGCTCGGTCGTTCGGCTGCGGCGAGCGGTATCAGCTCACTCAAAGGCGGTAATACGGTTAT
CCACAGAATCAGGGGATAACGCAGGAAAGAACATGTGAGCAAAAGGCCAGCAAAAGGCCAGGAACCGTAA
AAAGGCCGCGTTGCTGGCGTTTTTCCATAGGCTCCGCCCCCCTGACGAGCATCACAAAAATCGACGCTCA
AGTCAGAGGTGGCGAAACCCGACAGGACTATAAAGATACCAGGCGTTTCCCCCTGGAAGCTCCCTCGTGC
GCTCTCCTGTTCCGACCCTGCCGCTTACCGGATACCTGTCCGCCTTTCTCCCTTCGGGAAGCGTGGCGCT
TTCTCATAGCTCACGCTGTAGGTATCTCAGTTCGGTGTAGGTCGTTCGCTCCAAGCTGGGCTGTGTGCAC
GAACCCCCCGTTCAGCCCGACCGCTGCGCCTTATCCGGTAACTATCGTCTTGAGTCCAACCCGGTAAGAC
ACGACTTATCGCCACTGGCAGCAGCCACTGGTAACAGGATTAGCAGAGCGAGGTATGTAGGCGGTGCTAC
AGAGTTCTTGAAGTGGTGGCCTAACTACGGCTACACTAGAAGAACAGTATTTGGTATCTGCGCTCTGCTG
AAGCCAGTTACCTTCGGAAAAAGAGTTGGTAGCTCTTGATCCGGCAAACAAACCACCGCTGGTAGCGGTG
GTTTTTTTGTTTGCAAGCAGCAGATTACGCGCAGAAAAAAAGGATCTCAAGAAGATCCTTTGATCTTTTC
TACGGGGTCTGACGCTCAGTGGAACGAAAACTCACGTTAAGGGATTTTGGTCATGAGATTATCAAAAAGG
ATCTTCACCTAGATCCTTTTAAATTAAAAATGAAGTTTTAAATCAATCTAAAGTATATATGAGTAAACTT
GGTCTGACAGTTACCAATGCTTAATCAGTGAGGCACCTATCTCAGCGATCTGTCTATTTCGTTCATCCAT
AGTTGCCTGACTCCCCGTCGTGTAGATAACTACGATACGGGAGGGCTTACCATCTGGCCCCAGTGCTGCA
ATGATACCGCGAGACCCACGCTCACCGGCTCCAGATTTATCAGCAATAAACCAGCCAGCCGGAAGGGCCG
AGCGCAGAAGTGGTCCTGCAACTTTATCCGCCTCCATCCAGTCTATTAATTGTTGCCGGGAAGCTAGAGT
AAGTAGTTCGCCAGTTAATAGTTTGCGCAACGTTGTTGCCATTGCTACAGGCATCGTGGTGTCACGCTCG
TCGTTTGGTATGGCTTCATTCAGCTCCGGTTCCCAACGATCAAGGCGAGTTACATGATCCCCCATGTTGT
GCAAAAAAGCGGTTAGCTCCTTCGGTCCTCCGATCGTTGTCAGAAGTAAGTTGGCCGCAGTGTTATCACT
CATGGTTATGGCAGCACTGCATAATTCTCTTACTGTCATGCCATCCGTAAGATGCTTTTCTGTGACTGGT
GAGTACTCAACCAAGTCATTCTGAGAATAGTGTATGCGGCGACCGAGTTGCTCTTGCCCGGCGTCAATAC
GGGATAATACCGCGCCACATAGCAGAACTTTAAAAGTGCTCATCATTGGAAAACGTTCTTCGGGGCGAAA
ACTCTCAAGGATCTTACCGCTGTTGAGATCCAGTTCGATGTAACCCACTCGTGCACCCAACTGATCTTCA
GCATCTTTTACTTTCACCAGCGTTTCTGGGTGAGCAAAAACAGGAAGGCAAAATGCCGCAAAAAAGGGAA
TAAGGGCGACACGGAAATGTTGAATACTCATACTCTTCCTTTTTCAATATTATTGAAGCATTTATCAGGG
TTATTGTCTCATGAGCGGATACATATTTGAATGTATTTAGAAAAATAAACAAATAGGGGTTCCGCGCACA
TTTCCCCGAAAAGTGCCACCTGACGTCGACGGATCGGGAGATCTCCCGATCCCCTATGGTGCACTCTCAG
TACAATCTGCTCTGATGCCGC
Features (pLannotate 1.2.2; 40 found; start..end, strand, type, name):
    171..550     +  enhancer       CMV enhancer: human cytomegalovirus immediate early enhancer
    551..750     +  promoter       CMV promoter: human cytomegalovirus (CMV) immediate early promoter
    768..948     +  LTR            5' LTR (truncated): truncated 5' long terminal repeat (LTR) from HIV-1
    995..1120    +  misc_feature   HIV-1 Ψ: packaging signal of human immunodeficiency virus type 1
   1104..1467    +  CDS            HIV-1 gag (fragment): gag protein from human immunodeficiency virus 1; gag
   1613..1846    +  misc_feature   RRE: The Rev response element (RRE) of HIV-1 allows for Rev-dependent mRNA export from the nucleus to the cytoplasm.
   2223..2323    +  CDS            Rev (fragment): human immunodeficiency virus 1 (HIV-1) Rev protein; rev; enhances nuclear export of unspliced and incompletely spliced viral mRNAs
   2373..2490    +  misc_feature   cPPT/CTS: central polypurine tract and central termination sequence of HIV-1
   2547..2571    +  protein_bind   attB1: mutant version of attB; recombination site for the Gateway® BP reaction BP Clonase™
   2603..2917    +  promoter       tight TRE promoter: Tet-responsive promoter PTight, consisting of seven tet operator sequences followed by the minimal CMV promoter
   2926..2991    +  CDS            3xFLAG: three tandem FLAG® epitope tags, followed by an enterokinase cleavage site
   2998..3399    +  CDS            ID2: ID2_HUMAN - Also known as BHLHB26. Experimental evidence at protein level: Swiss-Prot protein existence level 1. Transcriptional regulator (lacking a basic DNA binding domain) which negatively regulates the basic helix-loop-helix (bHLH) transcription factors by forming heterodimers and inhibiting their DNA binding and transcriptional activity. Implicated in regulating a variety of cellular processes, including cellular growth, senescence, differentiation, apoptosis, angiogenesis, and neoplastic transformation. Inhibits skeletal muscle and cardiac myocyte differentiation. Regulates the circadia
   3438..3462    -  protein_bind   attB2: mutant version of attB; recombination site for the Gateway® BP reaction BP Clonase™
   3512..4723    +  promoter       UbC promoter: human ubiquitin C promoter
   4782..5479    +  CDS            rtTA3 (fragment): reverse tetracycline transactivator 3 activates expression from Tet-responsive promoters in the presence of doxycycline
   5409..5519    +  CDS            VP48: 3 tandem repeats of the minimal activation domain of herpes simplex virus VP16 (Cheng et al., 2013)
   5676..6138    +  misc_feature   IRES: internal ribosome entry site (IRES) of the encephalomyocarditis virus (EMCV)
   6154..6948    +  CDS            NeoR/KanR: aminoglycoside phosphotransferase from Tn5; aph(3')-II (or nptII); confers resistance to neomycin, kanamycin, and G418 (Geneticin®)
   6976..7059    +  CDS            large T antigen (fragment): large T antigen from SV40 (simian virus 40)
   7093..7116    +  misc_feature   MCS (fragment): pBluescript multiple cloning site
   7116..7704    +  misc_feature   WPRE: woodchuck hepatitis virus posttranscriptional regulatory element
   7705..7724    +  misc_feature   MCS (fragment): pBluescript multiple cloning site
   7726..8226    +  CDS            nef (fragment): NEF_HV1LA - Experimental evidence at protein level: Swiss-Prot protein existence level 1. Extracellular Nef protein targets CD4(+) T-lymphocytes for apoptosis by interacting with CXCR4 surface receptors. From Human immunodeficiency virus type 1 group M subtype B (isolate Lai) (HIV-1).
   8233..8413    +  LTR            5' LTR (truncated): truncated 5' long terminal repeat (LTR) from HIV-1
   8445..8669    +  polyA_signal   bGH poly(A) signal: bovine growth hormone polyadenylation signal
   8673..8694    +  promoter       SV40 promoter (fragment): SV40 enhancer and early promoter
   8715..9143    +  rep_origin     f1 ori (sequence partly withheld): f1 bacteriophage origin of replication; arrow indicates direction of (+) strand synthesis
   9157..9486    +  promoter       SV40 promoter: SV40 enhancer and early promoter
   9534..9581    +  promoter       EM7 promoter: synthetic bacterial promoter&nbsp
   9600..9974    +  CDS            BleoR: antibiotic-binding protein; Sh ble from Streptoalloteichus hindustanus; confers resistance to bleomycin, phleomycin, and Zeocin™
   9984..10109   +  CDS            ble (fragment): BLE_KLEPN - Experimental evidence at protein level: Swiss-Prot protein existence level 1. Binding protein with a strong affinity to the bleomycin family of antibiotics. Binds to CL990; an antimitotic-antibiotic compound. From Klebsiella pneumoniae.
  10104..10225   +  polyA_signal   SV40 poly(A) signal: SV40 polyadenylation signal
  10296..10318   -  protein_bind   lac operator (fragment): The lac repressor binds to the lac operator to inhibit transcription in E. coli. This inhibition can be relieved by adding lactose or isopropyl-β-D-thiogalactopyranoside (IPTG). lac repressor encoded by lacI
  10322..10352   -  promoter       lac promoter: promoter for the E. coli lac operon
  10367..10388   -  protein_bind   CAP binding site: CAP binding activates transcription in the presence of cAMP. E. coli catabolite activator protein
  10401..10493   -  CDS            lacI (fragment): lac repressor; lacI; The lac repressor binds to the lac operator to inhibit transcription in E. coli. This inhibition can be relieved by adding lactose or isopropyl-β-D-thiogalactopyranoside (IPTG).
  10676..11264   -  rep_origin     ori: high-copy-number ColE1/pMB1/pBR322/pUC origin of replication
  11435..12295   -  CDS            AmpR: β-lactamase; bla; confers resistance to ampicillin, carbenicillin, and related antibiotics
  12296..12400   -  promoter       AmpR promoter: bla
  12459..16      -  misc_feature   bom (fragment) (across the origin): basis of mobility region from pBR322
