[The description below was written by a language model from this plasmid's Addgene catalogue record and pLannotate feature annotations shown in this document.]
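Description:
pSLIK TT 3xFLAG ID2 neo is an HIV-1-based lentiviral vector of about 12.5 kb for doxycycline-inducible expression of human ID2 in mammalian cells. It was made by Gateway recombination of an entry clone into the pSLIK-neo destination backbone, leaving attB1 and attB2 sites flanking the inducible cassette. In bacteria it is maintained through a high-copy ColE1/pUC-type origin with ampicillin resistance. The backbone outside the viral genome also carries an f1 origin and an SV40/EM7-driven bleomycin/Zeocin resistance cassette. The viral genome is transcribed from a CMV enhancer/promoter fused to a truncated 5' LTR and contains the Ψ packaging signal with a gag fragment, the RRE, the cPPT/CTS, a WPRE and a truncated 3' LTR followed by a bGH polyadenylation signal. This arrangement is typical of vectors whose packaging functions are supplied in trans.

The payload follows a single-vector Tet-On design. A tight TRE promoter (seven tet operators upstream of a minimal CMV promoter) drives the 402 bp ID2 coding sequence with an N-terminal 3xFLAG epitope tag for detection or immunoprecipitation. ID2 is a helix-loop-helix protein lacking a basic DNA-binding domain, and it inhibits bHLH transcription factors by heterodimerising with them. Downstream, the constitutive human ubiquitin C promoter expresses the reverse tetracycline transactivator rtTA3, linked through an EMCV IRES to the neomycin phosphotransferase gene. Transduced cells can therefore be selected with G418 and already carry the transactivator needed to switch on tagged ID2 when doxycycline is added. The construct is suited to generating stable cell populations with controllable ID2 expression, and it was deposited in connection with a study of triple-negative breast cancer.
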