Addgene plasmid #98393: pSLIK TT 3xFLAG ID2 neo
Purpose: Lentiviral vector for inducible expression of human ID2 with 3xFLAG N-terminal tag
Depositing lab: Kevin Janes. Depositing organization: University of Virginia. Publication: Tumor-Suppressor Inactivation of GDF11 Occurs by Precursor Sequestration in Triple-Negative Breast Cancer. Bajikar SS, Wang CC, Borten MA, Pereira EJ, Atkins KA, Janes KA. Dev Cell. 2017 Nov 20;43(4):418-435.e13. doi: 10.1016/j.devcel.2017.10.027. PubMed 29161592.
Backbone
  Vector backbone: pSLIK-neo
  Backbone manufacturer: Addgene #25735
  Backbone size w/o insert (bp): 13286
  Total vector size (bp): 12491
  Vector type: Mammalian Expression, Lentiviral
  Selectable markers: Neomycin (select with G418)
Growth in bacteria
  Bacterial resistance: Ampicillin, 100 μg/mL
  Growth temperature: 30°C
  Growth strain: NEB Stable
  Copy number: Unknown
Gene/Insert
  Gene/Insert name: ID2
  Species: H. sapiens (human)
  Insert size (bp): 402
  GenBank ID: NM_002166
  Entrez Gene: ID2 (a.k.a. GIG8, ID2A, ID2H, bHLHb26)
  Tag / fusion protein: 3xFLAG (N terminal on insert)
  Cloning method: Gateway Cloning
  Sequencing primers: 5′ CMV-F; 3′ hUBCpro-R
Terms and licenses: Academic/Nonprofit Terms; Industry Terms: Not Available to Industry
Depositor comments: Lentiviral mammalian expression plasmid for inducible expression of 3xFLAG ID2 with neomycin selection; recombined from Addgene #98390 and Addgene #25735.
How to cite: pSLIK TT 3xFLAG ID2 neo was a gift from Kevin Janes (Addgene plasmid # 98393 ; http://n2t.net/addgene:98393 ; RRID:Addgene_98393)
