>Addgene plasmid #98393 | pSLIK TT 3xFLAG ID2 neo | depositor partial sequence | sequence record 180301 | Orfeome_ID2
ATGAAAGCCTTCAGTCCCGTGAGGTCCGTTAGGAAAAACAGCCTGTCGGACCACAGCCTGGGCATCTCCC
GGAGCAAAACCCCTGTGGACGACCCGATGAGCCTGCTATACAACATGAACGACTGCTACTCCAAGCTCAA
GGAGCTGGTGCCCAGCATCCCCCAGAACAAGAAGGTGAGCAAGATGGAAATCCTGCAGCACGTCATCGAC
TACATCTTGGACCTGCAGATCGCCCTGGACTCGCATCCCACTATTGTCAGCCTGCATCACCAGAGACCCG
GGCAGAACCAGGCGTCCAGGACGCCGCTGACCACCCTCAACACGGATATCAGCATCCTGTCCTTGCAGGC
TTCTGAATTCCCTTCTGAGTTAATGTCAAATGACAGCAAAGCACTGTGTGGC
